>Addgene plasmid #63841 | gpmM-RFP | depositor full sequence | sequence record 106564 | Full Sequence
GCTAGCGGAGTGTATACTGGCTTACTATGTTGGCACTGATGAGGGTGTCAGTGAAGTGCTTCATGTGGCA
GGAGAAAAAAGGCTGCACCGGTGCGTCAGCAGAATATGTGATACAGGATATATTCCGCTTCCTCGCTCAC
TGACTCGCTACGCTCGGTCGTTCGACTGCGGCGAGCGGAAATGGCTTACGAACGGGGCGGAGATTTCCTG
GAAGATGCCAGGAAGATACTTAACAGGGAAGTGAGAGGGCCGCGGCAAAGCCGTTTTTCCATAGGCTCCG
CCCCCCTGACAAGCATCACGAAATCTGACGCTCAAATCAGTGGTGGCGAAACCCGACAGGACTATAAAGA
TACCAGGCGTTTCCCCCTGGCGGCTCCCTCGTGCGCTCTCCTGTTCCTGCCTTTCGGTTTACCGGTGTCA
TTCCGCTGTTATGGCCGCGTTTGTCTCATTCCACGCCTGACACTCAGTTCCGGGTAGGCAGTTCGCTCCA
AGCTGGACTGTATGCACGAACCCCCCGTTCAGTCCGACCGCTGCGCCTTATCCGGTAACTATCGTCTTGA
GTCCAACCCGGAAAGACATGCAAAAGCACCACTGGCAGCAGCCACTGGTAATTGATTTAGAGGAGTTAGT
CTTGAAGTCATGCGCCGGTTAAGGCTAAACTGAAAGGACAAGTTTTGGTGACTGCGCTCCTCCAAGCCAG
TTACCTCGGTTCAAAGAGTTGGTAGCTCAGAGAACCTTCGAAAAACCGCCCTGCAAGGCGGTTTTTTCGT
TTTCAGAGCAAGAGATTACGCGCAGACCAAAACGATCTCAAGAAGATCATCTTATTAATCAGATAAAATA
TTTCTAGGATCATGAGCCCGAAGTGGCGAGCCCGATCTTCCCCATCGGTGATGTCGGCGATATAGGCGCC
AGCAACCGCACCTGTGGCGCCGGTGATGCCGGCCACGATGCGTCCGGCGTAGAGGATCTGCTCATGTTTG
ACAGCTTATCATCGATGCATAATGTGCCTGTCAAATGGACGAAGCAGGGATTCTGCAAACCCTATGCTAC
TCCCTCGAGCCGGATCCGTAGTGATTAAAAAAACCAGGAAAGGAGTATACCTGCGCGGTGCGGCAAATAC
AGCCAGCGCGTTAACTGGAATGCAATTTTGCGGGGCGCGACGAAAAAAAAGCGTAAATCTGGCATCGGCT
TGCCGCGAGCGGTCGTATATTTTGATCTTCAGAGGCTATTTTATCGATTCAGCTGTAGTAAAATTACGCA
AATTTTGACTCTTGAGTATGAGGTTGTCGCAATGTTGGTTTCTAAAAAACCTATGGTACTGGTGATTCTG
GATGGCTATGGCTATCGCGAAGAACAGCAGGATAACGCCATTTTTAGTGTGAGCTCTGAAGACGTTATCA
AAGAGTTCATGCGTTTCAAAGTTCGTATGGAAGGTTCCGTTAACGGTCACGAGTTCGAAATCGAAGGTGA
AGGTGAAGGTCGTCCGTACGAAGGTACCCAGACCGCTAAACTGAAAGTTACCAAAGGTGGTCCGCTGCCG
TTCGCTTGGGACATCCTGTCCCCGCAGTTCCAGTACGGTTCCAAAGCTTACGTTAAACACCCGGCTGACA
TCCCGGACTACCTGAAACTGTCCTTCCCGGAAGGTTTCAAATGGGAACGTGTTATGAACTTCGAAGACGG
TGGTGTTGTTACCGTTACCCAGGACTCCTCCCTGCAAGACGGTGAGTTCATCTACAAAGTTAAACTGCGT
GGTACCAACTTCCCGTCCGACGGTCCGGTTATGCAGAAAAAAACCATGGGTTGGGAAGCTTCCACCGAAC
GTATGTACCCGGAAGACGGTGCTCTGAAAGGTGAAATCAAAATGCGTCTGAAACTGAAAGACGGTGGTCA
CTACGACGCTGAAGTTAAAACCACCTACATGGCTAAAAAACCGGTTCAGCTGCCGGGTGCTTACAAAACC
GACATCAAACTGGACATCACCTCCCACAACGAAGACTACACCATCGTTGAACAGTACGAACGTGCTGAAG
GTCGTCACTCCACCGGTGCTTAATAAGGCCGGCCGTGCTAGTGTAGAAATAGCCGCCAGTTCCGCTGGCG
GCATTTTAACTTTCTTTAGTACTAGTATTGACAGCTAGCTCAGTCCTAGGTACTGTGCTAGCACCCCAAT
CGACGTCATACTAGAATCGGGTCACGGAGGTACAATAATAATGCGTAAACTCGAGGAACTTTTCACGGGG
GTCGTCCCAATTCTGGTAGAATTAGACGGTGATGTAAACGGGCACAAGTTTAGCGTCAGCGGAGAGGGCG
AGGGGGACGCCACCTACGGTAAACTTACCCTTAAGTTTATTTGCACGACGGGCAAATTACCCGTTCCGTG
GCCAACGCTCGTCACTACTTTCGGCTACGGCGTTCAGTGCTTCGCGAGATATCCGGATCACATGAAGCAG
CACGATTTCTTCAAGTCGGCCATGCCAGAGGGTTACGTTCAGGAGAGAACTATATTTTTCAAGGACGACG
GCAATTACAAGACACGCGCCGAAGTCAAGTTCGAAGGCGATACCCTGGTTAACCGTATCGAGTTAAAAGG
TATCGATTTTAAAGAAGACGGAAACATTCTCGGTCACAAACTCGAATACAACTATAACAGCCATAATGTC
TACATTATGGCTGACAAACAGAAGAACGGCATTAAGGTTAACTTCAAAATTCGCCACAACATCGAAGACG
GTAGCGTCCAACTAGCAGACCATTATCAACAAAATACTCCTATCGGCGACGGCCCAGTCCTTTTACCAGA
CAACCATTACCTTAGCACACAAAGCGCCCTTAGCAAAGATCCCAACGAGAAGCGCGACCACATGGTCCTT
CTCGAATTTGTCACAGCGGCAGGGATCACCCACGGCATGGACGAACTCTACAAATAATAATTAATTAAAA
AAAAAAACCCCGCCCCTGACAGGGCGGGGTTTTTTTTTCTAATATGCGGCCGCCATCAAATAAAACGAAA
GGCTCAGTCGAAAGACTGGGCCTTTCGTTTTATCTGTTGTTTGTCGGTGAACGCTCTCCTGAGTAGGACA
AATCCGCCGCCCTAGAGCATGCGCGTTCGGCTGCGGCGAGCGGTATCAGGCTTGGCTGTTTTGGCGGATG
AGAGAAGATTTTCAGCCTGATACAGATTAAATCAGAACGCAGAAGCGGTCTGATAAAACAGAATTTGCCT
GGCGGCAGTAGCGCGGTGGTCCCACCTGACCCCATGCCGAACTCAGAAGTGAAACGCCGTAGCGCCGATG
GTAGTGTGGGGTCTCCCCATGCGAGAGTAGGGAACTGCCAGGCATCAAATAAAACGAAAGGCTCAGTCGA
AAGACTGGGCCTTTCGTTTTATCTGTTGTTTGTCGGTGAACGCTCTCCTGAGTAGGACAAATCCGCCGGG
AGCGGATTTGAACGTTGCGAAGCAACGGCCCGGAGGGTGGCGGGCAGGACGCCCGCCATAAACTGCCAGG
CATCAAATTAAGCAGAAGGCCATCCTGACGGATGGCCTTTTTGCGTTTCTACAAACTCTTTTGTTTATTT
TTCTAAATACATTCAAATATGTATCCGCTCATGAGACAATAACCCTGATAAATGCTTCAATAATATTGAA
AAAGGAAGACTATGAGTATTCAACATTTCCGTGTCGCCCTTATTCCCTTTTTTGCGGCATTTTGCCTTCC
TGTTTTTGCTCACCCAGAAACGCTGGTGAAAGTAAAAGATGCTGAAGATCAGTTGGGTGCACGAGTGGGT
TACATCGAACTGGATCTCAACAGCGGTAAGATCCTTGAGAGTTTTCGCCCCGAAGAACGTTTTCCAATGA
TGAGCACTTTTAAAGTTCTGCTATGTGGCGCGGTATTATCCCGTGTTGACGCCGGGCAAGAGCAACTCGG
TCGCCGCATACACTATTCTCAGAATGACTTGGTTGAGTACTCACCAGTCACAGAAAAGCATCTTACGGAT
GGCATGACAGTAAGAGAATTATGCAGTGCTGCCATAACCATGAGTGATAACACTGCGGCCAACTTACTTC
TGACAACGATCGGAGGACCGAAGGAGCTAACCGCTTTTTTGCACAACATGGGGGATCATGTAACTCGCCT
TGATCGTTGGGAACCGGAGCTGAATGAAGCCATACCAAACGACGAGCGTGACACCACGATGCCTGCAGCA
ATGGCAACAACGTTGCGCAAACTATTAACTGGCGAACTACTTACTCTAGCTTCCCGGCAACAATTAATAG
ACTGGATGGAGGCGGATAAAGTTGCAGGACCACTTCTGCGCTCGGCCCTTCCGGCTGGCTGGTTTATTGC
TGATAAATCTGGAGCCGGTGAGCGTGGGTCTCGCGGTATCATTGCAGCACTGGGGCCAGATGGTAAGCCC
TCCCGTATCGTAGTTATCTACACGACGGGGAGTCAGGCAACTATGGATGAACGAAATAGACAGATCGCTG
AGATAGGTGCCTCACTGATTAAGCATTGGTAACTGTCAGACCAAGTTTACTCATATATACTTTAGATTGA
TT
[125 nt withheld, positions 4553-4677]
C
[141 nt withheld, positions 4679-4819]
CCTTTGACGTTGGAGTCCACGTTCTTTAATAGTGGACTCTTGTTCCAAACTTGAACAACACTCAACCCTA
TCTCGGGCTATTCTTTTGATTTATAAGGGATTTTGCCGATTTCGGCCTATTGGTTAAAAAATGAGCTGAT
TTAACAAAAATTTAACGCGAATTTTAACAAAATATTAACGTTTACAATTTAAAAGGATCTAGGTGAAGAT
CCTTTTTGATAATCTCATGACCAAAATCCCTTAACGTGAGTTTTCGTTCCACTGAGCGTCAGACCCCGTA
GAAAAGATCAAAGGATCTTCTTGAGATCCTTTTTTTCTGCGCGTAATCTGCTGCTTGCAAACAAAAAAAC
CACCGCTACCAGCGGTGGTTTGTTTGCCGGATCAAGAGCTACCAACTCTTTTTCCGAAGGTAACTGGCTT
CAGCAGAGCGCAGATACCAAATACTGTCCTTCTAGTGTAGCCGTAGTTAGGCCACCACTTCAAGAACTCT
GTAGCACCGCCTACATACCTCGCTCTGCTAATCCTGTTACCAGTCAGGCATTTGAGAAGCACACGGTCAC
ACTGCTTCCGGTAGTCAATAAACCGGTAAACCAGCAATAGACATAAGCGGCTATTTAACGACCCTGCCCT
GAACCGACGACCGGGTCGAATTTGCTTTCGAATTTCTGCCATTCATCCGCTTATTATCACTTATTCAGGC
GTAGCACCAGGCGTTTAAGGGCACCAATAACTGCCTTAAAAAAATTACGCCCCGCCCTGCCACTCATCGC
AGTACTGTTGTAATTCATTAAGCATTCTGCCGACATGGAAGCCATCACAGACGGCATGATGAACCTGAAT
CGCCAGCGGCATCAGCACCTTGTCGCCTTGCGTATAATATTTGCCCATG
Features (pLannotate 1.2.2; 18 found; start..end, strand, type, name):
      3..24      +  misc_feature   bom (fragment): basis of mobility region from pBR322
    123..178     -  rep_origin     RSF ori (fragment): Plasmids containing the RSF 1030 origin of replication can be propagated in E. coli cells that contain additional plasmids with compatible origins.
    266..811     -  rep_origin     p15A ori: Plasmids containing the medium-copy-number p15A origin of replication can be propagated in E. coli cells that contain a second plasmid with the ColE1 origin.
    850..968     -  CDS            TcR (fragment): tetracycline efflux protein; tet; confers resistance to tetracycline
    978..996     +  promoter       tet promoter (fragment): E. coli promoter for tetracycline efflux protein gene
   1292..1378    +  CDS            gpmI (fragment): GPMI_ECOLI - Also known as pgmI, yibO. Experimental evidence at protein level: Swiss-Prot protein existence level 1. Catalyzes the interconversion of 2-phosphoglycerate (2-PGA) and 3-phosphoglycerate (3-PGA). From Escherichia coli (strain K12).
   1382..2050    +  CDS            mRFP1: mRFP1 is a basic (constitutively fluorescent) red fluorescent protein published in 2002, derived from Discosoma sp.. It is reported to be a somewhat slowly-maturing monomer with low acid sensitivity.
   2128..2152    +  promoter       J23119(SpeI) promoter (fragment): bacterial promoter (Registry of Standard Biological Parts BBa J23119) modified to end with an SpeI site
   2211..2924    +  CDS            hfriFP: hfriFP is a fluorescent protein published in 2013, derived from Herbaspirillum frisingense.
   2997..3083    +  terminator     rrnB T1 terminator: Escherichia coli rrnB; transcription terminator T1 from the E. coli rrnB gene
   3217..3332    +  ncRNA          5S rRNA: Accession: RF00001 - 5S ribosomal RNA
   3336..3422    +  terminator     rrnB T1 terminator: Escherichia coli rrnB; transcription terminator T1 from the E. coli rrnB gene
   3514..3541    +  terminator     rrnB T2 terminator: transcription terminator T2 from the E. coli rrnB gene
   3560..3649    +  promoter       AmpR promoter: bla
   3652..4512    +  CDS            AmpR: β-lactamase; bla; confers resistance to ampicillin, carbenicillin, and related antibiotics
   4554..5009    +  rep_origin     f1 ori (sequence partly withheld): f1 bacteriophage origin of replication; arrow indicates direction of (+) strand synthesis
   5120..5353    +  rep_origin     ori (fragment): high-copy-number ColE1/pMB1/pBR322/pUC origin of replication
   5564..1       -  CDS            CmR (fragment) (across the origin): chloramphenicol acetyltransferase; cat; confers resistance to chloramphenicol
