[The description below was written by a language model from this plasmid's Addgene catalogue record and pLannotate feature annotations shown in this document.]
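Description:
gpmM-RFP is a low-copy bacterial expression plasmid built on a p15A backbone and described as a bacterial carbon flux sensor. It replicates in E. coli from the p15A origin, which is compatible with ColE1-type plasmids, and is selected with ampicillin through a complete β-lactamase gene driven by its own promoter. The annotated 5,708 nt sequence also contains an f1 phage origin and several remnants of earlier cloning history: partial tetracycline and chloramphenicol resistance genes, a bom fragment, and short pieces of RSF and ColE1-type origins. These are annotated only as fragments and are unlikely to be functional.

The payload consists of two fluorescent reporters. Only a short 5′ portion of the E. coli phosphoglycerate mutase gene gpmM (annotated under its synonym gpmI) is detected, and it sits directly upstream of the mRFP1 coding sequence. This agrees with the catalogue statement that the gene is translationally fused to RFP at its C terminus. Red fluorescence would therefore report expression from the gpmM leader region, although the feature table identifies no promoter for this fusion and the record does not name one.

Downstream, a fragment matching the constitutive J23119 promoter precedes a second fluorescent protein ORF. The annotation software labels this ORF hfriFP, but by position and length it most likely corresponds to the GFPmut3b listed in the catalogue. It could serve as an internal reference signal, though the record does not say so. An rrnB T1 terminator follows the green reporter, and a further rrnB segment carrying 5S rRNA, T1 and T2 insulates the cassette from the resistance gene. The record does not explain how the readout relates to carbon flux beyond the stated purpose.
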