Addgene plasmid #63841: gpmM-RFP
Purpose: This plasmid is designed as a bacterial carbon flux sensor
Depositing lab: Howard Salis. Depositing organization: Pennsylvania State University.
Backbone
  Vector backbone: P15A
  Vector type: Bacterial Expression
Growth in bacteria
  Bacterial resistance: Ampicillin, 100 μg/mL
  Growth temperature: 37°C
  Growth strain: DH10B
  Copy number: Low Copy
Gene/Insert
  Gene/Insert name: gpmM, mRFP1 and GFPmut3b
  Mutation: Gene is translationally fused to RFP
  Tag / fusion protein: mRFP1 (C terminal on insert)
  Cloning method: Restriction Enzyme; 5′ cloning site unknown (unknown if destroyed); 3′ cloning site unknown (unknown if destroyed)
  Sequencing primers: 5′ RNAde-BB-3 (tacggacgaccttcaccttc)
Terms and licenses: Academic/Nonprofit Terms; Industry Terms: Not Available to Industry
How to cite: gpmM-RFP was a gift from Howard Salis (Addgene plasmid # 63841 ; http://n2t.net/addgene:63841 ; RRID:Addgene_63841)
