>Addgene plasmid #63841 | gpmM-RFP | addgene partial sequence | sequence record 107748 | p15A-F 5'-gattacgcgcagaccaaaac-3'
TTTCTAGGATCATGAGCCCGAAGTGGCGAGCCCGATCTTCCCCATCGGTGATGTCGGCGATATAGGCGCC
AGCAACCGCACCTGTGGCGCCGGTGATGCCGGCCACGATGCGTCCGGCGTAGAGGATCTGCTCATGTTTG
ACAGCTTATCATCGATGCATAATGTGCCTGTCAAATGGACGAAGCAGGGATTCTGCAAACCCTATGCTAC
TCCCTCGAGCCGGATCCGTAGTGATTAAAAAAACCAGGAAAGGAGTATACCTGCGCGGTGCGGCAAATAC
AGCCAGCGCGTTAACTGGAATGCAATTTTGCGGGGCGCGACGAAAAAAAAGCGTAAATCTGGCATCGGCT
TGCCGCGAGCGGTCGTATATTTTGATCTTCAGAGGCTATTTTATCGATTCAGCTGTAGTAAAATTACGCA
AATTTTGACTCTTGAGTATGAGGTTGTCGCAATGTTGGTTTCTAAAAAACCTATGGTACTGGTGATTCTG
GATGGCTATGGCTATCGCGAAGAACAGCAGGATAACGCCATTTTTAGTGTGAGCTCTGAAGACGTTATCA
AAGAGTTCATGCGTTTCAAAGTTCGTATGGAAGGTTCCGTTAACGGTCACGAGTTCGAAATCGAAGGTGA
AGGTGAAGGTCGTCCGTACGAAGGTACCCAGACCGCT
