>Addgene plasmid #63841 | gpmM-RFP | addgene partial sequence | sequence record 107749 | jkRFP-R 5'-gctttggaaccgtactggaa-3'
CTTTCAGTTTAGCGGTCTGGGTACCTTCGTACGGACGACCTTCACCTTCACCTTCGATTTCGAACTCGTG
ACCGTTAACGGAACCTTCCATACGAACTTTGAAACGCATGAACTCTTTGATAACGTCTTCAGAGCTCACA
CTAAAAATGGCGTTATCCTGCTGTTCTTCGCGATAGCCATAGCCATCCAGAATCACCAGTACCATAGGTT
TTTTAGAAACCAACATTGCGACAACCTCATACTCAAGAGTCAAAATTTGCGTAATTTTACTACAGCTGAA
TCGATAAAATAGCCTCTGAAGATCAAAATATACGACCGCTCGCGGCAAGCCGATGCCAGATTTACGCTTT
TTTTTCGTCGCGCCCCGCAAAATTGCATTCCAGTTAACGCGCTGGCTGTATTTGCCGCACCGCGCAGGTA
TACTCCTTTCCTGGTTTTTTTAATCACTACGGATCCGGCTCGAGGGAGTAGCATAGGGTTTGCAGAATCC
CTGCTTCGTCCATTTGACAGGCACATTATGCATCGATGATAAGCTGTCAAACATGAGCAGATCCTCTACG
CCGGACGCATCGTGGCCGGCATCACCGGCGCCACAGGTGCGGTTGCTGGCGCCTATATCGCCGACATCAC
CGAT
